Addgene plasmid #167253: pJBL7091
Purpose: cell-free arsenic sensor with enzymatic output
Depositing lab: Julius Lucks. Depositing organization: Northwestern University.
Backbone
  Vector backbone: pUC19
  Vector type: Synthetic Biology
Growth in bacteria
  Bacterial resistance: Ampicillin, 100 μg/mL
  Growth temperature: 37°C
  Growth strain: DH5alpha
  Copy number: High Copy
Gene/Insert
  Gene/Insert name: pArs-XylE
  Species: Other
  Cloning method: Gibson Cloning
Terms and licenses: Academic/Nonprofit Terms; Industry Terms: Not Available to Industry
How to cite: pJBL7091 was a gift from Julius Lucks (Addgene plasmid # 167253 ; http://n2t.net/addgene:167253 ; RRID:Addgene_167253)
