[The description below was written by a language model from this plasmid's Addgene catalogue record and pLannotate feature annotations shown in this document.]
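Description:
pJBL7091 is a synthetic-biology plasmid built on the pUC19 backbone that serves as the reporter template for a cell-free arsenic sensor with an enzymatic readout. It is propagated in E. coli as a high-copy plasmid through the ColE1/pUC-type origin and selected with ampicillin via the β-lactamase gene and its native promoter. Two full sequence records, one from the depositor and one from repository sequencing, are about 4.1 kb, differ in length by a single nucleotide, and give the same feature annotation. Residual backbone elements appear in both, including fragments of lacZα, the pUC multiple cloning site, the lac promoter/operator with CAP site, and short rop, bom and lacI remnants. These lie outside or face away from the insert and seem to be vector leftovers, not functional parts of the sensor.

The insert, named pArs-XylE and assembled by Gibson cloning, places the xylE coding sequence from Pseudomonas putida downstream of an arsenic-responsive promoter. The promoter itself is not annotated in the feature tables, though an unannotated stretch immediately upstream of xylE is the likely location. XylE encodes catechol 2,3-dioxygenase, which converts colourless catechol into a yellow product, giving a visible colorimetric output. A short segment after the gene matches part of a composite tag, probably a 6xHis stretch, but it sits some distance beyond the annotated end of xylE, so whether it is fused to the enzyme is unclear. Transcription is terminated by an rrnB-derived region containing 5S rRNA sequence and the T1 terminator. No arsenic-sensing regulator such as ArsR is annotated on this plasmid, so that component would presumably be supplied separately in the cell-free reaction.
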