Features (pLannotate 1.2.2; 15 found; start..end, strand, type, name):
     49..153     -  promoter       AmpR promoter: bla
    248..283     +  CDS            rop (fragment): Rop protein, which maintains plasmids at low copy number; rop
    385..484     +  misc_feature   bom (fragment): basis of mobility region from pBR322
    490..643     -  CDS            lacZα (fragment): LacZα fragment of β-galactosidase; lacZ fragment
    795..1715    +  CDS            xylE: XYLE1_PSEPU - Experimental evidence at protein level: Swiss-Prot protein existence level 1. From Pseudomonas putida (Arthrobacter siderocapsulatus).
   1786..1803    +  CDS            capTEV™ (fragment): composite tag for in vivo biotinylation, TEV protease cleavage, and 6xHis tagging
   1910..2025    +  ncRNA          5S rRNA: Accession: RF00001 - 5S ribosomal RNA
   2029..2075    +  terminator     rrnB T1 terminator: transcription terminator T1 from the E. coli rrnB gene
   2124..2158    +  misc_feature   MCS (fragment): pUC18/19 multiple cloning site
   2195..2211    -  protein_bind   lac operator: The lac repressor binds to the lac operator to inhibit transcription in E. coli. This inhibition can be relieved by adding lactose or isopropyl-β-D-thiogalactopyranoside (IPTG). lac repressor encoded by lacI
   2219..2249    -  promoter       lac promoter: promoter for the E. coli lac operon
   2264..2285    -  protein_bind   CAP binding site: CAP binding activates transcription in the presence of cAMP. E. coli catabolite activator protein
   2298..2390    -  CDS            lacI (fragment): lac repressor; lacI; The lac repressor binds to the lac operator to inhibit transcription in E. coli. This inhibition can be relieved by adding lactose or isopropyl-β-D-thiogalactopyranoside (IPTG).
   2573..3161    -  rep_origin     ori: high-copy-number ColE1/pMB1/pBR322/pUC origin of replication
   3332..48      -  CDS            AmpR (across the origin): β-lactamase; bla; confers resistance to ampicillin, carbenicillin, and related antibiotics
>Addgene plasmid #167253 | pJBL7091 | depositor full sequence | sequence record 324804 | Full Sequence
TGCCGCAAAAAAGGGAATAAGGGCGACACGGAAATGTTGAATACTCATACTCTTCCTTTTTCAATATTAT
TGAAGCATTTATCAGGGTTATTGTCTCATGAGCGGATACATATTTGAATGTATTTAGAAAAATAAACAAA
TAGGGGTTCCGCGCACATTTCCCCGAAAAGTGCCACCTGACGTCTAAGAAACCATTATTATCATGACATT
AACCTATAAAAATAGGCGTATCACGAGGCCCTTTCGTCTCGCGCGTTTCGGTGATGACGGTGAAAACCTC
TGACACATGCAGCTCCCGGAGACGGTCACAGCTTGTCTGTAAGCGGATGCCGGGAGCAGACAAGCCCGTC
AGGGCGCGTCAGCGGGTGTTGGCGGGTGTCGGGGCTGGCTTAACTATGCGGCATCAGAGCAGATTGTACT
GAGAGTGCACCATATGCGGTGTGAAATACCGCACAGATGCGTAAGGAGAAAATACCGCATCAGGCGCCAT
TCGCCATTCAGGCTGCGCAACTGTTGGGAAGGGCGATCGGTGCGGGCCTCTTCGCTATTACGCCAGCTGG
CGAAAGGGGGATGTGCTGCAAGGCGATTAAGTTGGGTAACGCCAGGGTTTTCCCAGTCACGACGTTGTAA
AACGACGGCCAGTAAGATCTCGGCTGAATTCTAAAGATCTACACATTCGTTAAGTCATATATGTTTTTGA
CTTATCCGCTTCGAAGAGATATAATACCTGCAAACGTCGACTCTCGAGTGAGATTGTTGACGGTACCGTA
TTTTGGATCTAGGAGGAAGGATCTATGAACAAAGGTGTAATGCGACCGGGCCATGTGCAGCTGCGTGTAC
TGGACATGAGCAAGGCCCTGGAACACTACGTCGAGTTGCTGGGCCTGATCGAGATGGACCGTGACGACCA
GGGCCGTGTCTATCTGAAGGCTTGGACCGAAGTGGATAAGTTTTCCCTGGTGCTACGCGAGGCTGACGAG
CCGGGCATGGATTTTATGGGTTTCAAGGTTGTGGATGAGGATGCTCTCCGGCAACTGGAGCGGGATCTGA
TGGCATATGGCTGTGCCGTTGAGCAGCTACCCGCAGGTGAACTGAACAGTTGTGGCCGGCGCGTGCGCTT
CCAGGCCCCCTCCGGGCATCACTTCGAGTTGTATGCAGACAAGGAATATACTGGAAAGTGGGGTTTGAAT
GACGTCAATCCCGAGGCATGGCCGCGCGATCTGAAAGGTATGGCGGCTGTGCGTTTCGACCACGCCCTCA
TGTATGGCGACGAATTGCCGGCGACCTATGACCTGTTCACCAAGGTGCTCGGTTTCTATCTGGCCGAACA
GGTGCTGGACGAAAATGGCACGCGCGTCGCCCAGTTTCTCAGTCTGTCGACCAAGGCCCACGACGTGGCC
TTCATTCACCATCCGGAAAAAGGCCGCCTCCATCATGTGTCCTTCCACCTCGAAACCTGGGAAGACTTGC
TTCGCGCCGCCGACCTGATCTCCATGACCGACACATCTATCGATATCGGCCCAACCCGCCACGGCCTCAC
TCACGGCAAGACCATCTACTTCTTCGACCCGTCCGGTAACCGCAACGAAGTGTTCTGCGGGGGAGATTAC
AACTACCCGGACCACAAACCGGTGACCTGGACCACCGACCAGCTGGGCAAGGCGATCTTTTACCACGACC
GCATTCTCAACGAACGATTCATGACCGTGCTGACCTGATAAGGATCTGAAGCTTGGGCCCGAACAAAAAC
TCATCTCAGAAGAGGATCTGAATAGCGCCGTCGACCATCATCATCATCATCATTGAGTTTAAACGGTCTC
CAGCTTGGCTGTTTTGGCGGATGAGAGAAGATTTTCAGCCTGATACAGATTAAATCAGAACGCAGAAGCG
GTCTGATAAAACAGAATTTGCCTGGCGGCAGTAGCGCGGTGGTCCCACCTGACCCCATGCCGAACTCAGA
AGTGAAACGCCGTAGCGCCGATGGTAGTGTGGGGTCTCCCCATGCGAGAGTAGGGAACTGCCAGGCATCA
AATAAAACGAAAGGCTCAGTCGAAAGACTGGGCCTTTCGTTTTATCTGTTGTTTGTCGGTGAACTCTGAA
AGGAGGAACTATATCCGGATCGAGATCCTCTAGAGTCGACCTGCAGGCATGCAAGCTTGGCGTAATCATG
GTCATAGCTGTTTCCTGTGTGAAATTGTTATCCGCTCACAATTCCACACAACATACGAGCCGGAAGCATA
AAGTGTAAAGCCTGGGGTGCCTAATGAGTGAGCTAACTCACATTAATTGCGTTGCGCTCACTGCCCGCTT
TCCAGTCGGGAAACCTGTCGTGCCAGCTGCATTAATGAATCGGCCAACGCGCGGGGAGAGGCGGTTTGCG
TATTGGGCGCTCTTCCGCTTCCTCGCTCACTGACTCGCTGCGCTCGGTCGTTCGGCTGCGGCGAGCGGTA
TCAGCTCACTCAAAGGCGGTAATACGGTTATCCACAGAATCAGGGGATAACGCAGGAAAGAACATGTGAG
CAAAAGGCCAGCAAAAGGCCAGGAACCGTAAAAAGGCCGCGTTGCTGGCGTTTTTCCATAGGCTCCGCCC
CCCTGACGAGCATCACAAAAATCGACGCTCAAGTCAGAGGTGGCGAAACCCGACAGGACTATAAAGATAC
CAGGCGTTTCCCCCTGGAAGCTCCCTCGTGCGCTCTCCTGTTCCGACCCTGCCGCTTACCGGATACCTGT
CCGCCTTTCTCCCTTCGGGAAGCGTGGCGCTTTCTCATAGCTCACGCTGTAGGTATCTCAGTTCGGTGTA
GGTCGTTCGCTCCAAGCTGGGCTGTGTGCACGAACCCCCCGTTCAGCCCGACCGCTGCGCCTTATCCGGT
AACTATCGTCTTGAGTCCAACCCGGTAAGACACGACTTATCGCCACTGGCAGCAGCCACTGGTAACAGGA
TTAGCAGAGCGAGGTATGTAGGCGGTGCTACAGAGTTCTTGAAGTGGTGGCCTAACTACGGCTACACTAG
AAGAACAGTATTTGGTATCTGCGCTCTGCTGAAGCCAGTTACCTTCGGAAAAAGAGTTGGTAGCTCTTGA
TCCGGCAAACAAACCACCGCTGGTAGCGGTGGTTTTTTTGTTTGCAAGCAGCAGATTACGCGCAGAAAAA
AAGGATCTCAAGAAGATCCTTTGATCTTTTCTACGGGGTCTGACGCTCAGTGGAACGAAAACTCACGTTA
AGGGATTTTGGTCATGAGATTATCAAAAAGGATCTTCACCTAGATCCTTTTAAATTAAAAATGAAGTTTT
AAATCAATCTAAAGTATATATGAGTAAACTTGGTCTGACAGTTACCAATGCTTAATCAGTGAGGCACCTA
TCTCAGCGATCTGTCTATTTCGTTCATCCATAGTTGCCTGACTCCCCGTCGTGTAGATAACTACGATACG
GGAGGGCTTACCATCTGGCCCCAGTGCTGCAATGATACCGCGAGACCCACGCTCACCGGCTCCAGATTTA
TCAGCAATAAACCAGCCAGCCGGAAGGGCCGAGCGCAGAAGTGGTCCTGCAACTTTATCCGCCTCCATCC
AGTCTATTAATTGTTGCCGGGAAGCTAGAGTAAGTAGTTCGCCAGTTAATAGTTTGCGCAACGTTGTTGC
CATTGCTACAGGCATCGTGGTGTCACGCTCGTCGTTTGGTATGGCTTCATTCAGCTCCGGTTCCCAACGA
TCAAGGCGAGTTACATGATCCCCCATGTTGTGCAAAAAAGCGGTTAGCTCCTTCGGTCCTCCGATCGTTG
TCAGAAGTAAGTTGGCCGCAGTGTTATCACTCATGGTTATGGCAGCACTGCATAATTCTCTTACTGTCAT
GCCATCCGTAAGATGCTTTTCTGTGACTGGTGAGTACTCAACCAAGTCATTCTGAGAATAGTGTATGCGG
CGACCGAGTTGCTCTTGCCCGGCGTCAATACGGGATAATACCGCGCCACATAGCAGAACTTTAAAAGTGC
TCATCATTGGAAAACGTTCTTCGGGGCGAAAACTCTCAAGGATCTTACCGCTGTTGAGATCCAGTTCGAT
GTAACCCACTCGTGCACCCAACTGATCTTCAGCATCTTTTACTTTCACCAGCGTTTCTGGGTGAGCAAAA
ACAGGAAGGCAAAA
