Features (pLannotate 1.2.2; 15 found; start..end, strand, type, name):
     49..153     -  promoter       AmpR promoter: bla
    248..283     +  CDS            rop (fragment): Rop protein, which maintains plasmids at low copy number; rop
    385..484     +  misc_feature   bom (fragment): basis of mobility region from pBR322
    490..643     -  CDS            lacZα (fragment): LacZα fragment of β-galactosidase; lacZ fragment
    795..1715    +  CDS            xylE: XYLE1_PSEPU - Experimental evidence at protein level: Swiss-Prot protein existence level 1. From Pseudomonas putida (Arthrobacter siderocapsulatus).
   1786..1803    +  CDS            capTEV™ (fragment): composite tag for in vivo biotinylation, TEV protease cleavage, and 6xHis tagging
   1910..2025    +  ncRNA          5S rRNA: Accession: RF00001 - 5S ribosomal RNA
   2029..2075    +  terminator     rrnB T1 terminator: transcription terminator T1 from the E. coli rrnB gene
   2124..2158    +  misc_feature   MCS (fragment): pUC18/19 multiple cloning site
   2195..2211    -  protein_bind   lac operator: The lac repressor binds to the lac operator to inhibit transcription in E. coli. This inhibition can be relieved by adding lactose or isopropyl-β-D-thiogalactopyranoside (IPTG). lac repressor encoded by lacI
   2219..2249    -  promoter       lac promoter: promoter for the E. coli lac operon
   2264..2285    -  protein_bind   CAP binding site: CAP binding activates transcription in the presence of cAMP. E. coli catabolite activator protein
   2298..2390    -  CDS            lacI (fragment): lac repressor; lacI; The lac repressor binds to the lac operator to inhibit transcription in E. coli. This inhibition can be relieved by adding lactose or isopropyl-β-D-thiogalactopyranoside (IPTG).
   2572..3160    -  rep_origin     ori: high-copy-number ColE1/pMB1/pBR322/pUC origin of replication
   3331..48      -  CDS            AmpR (across the origin): β-lactamase; bla; confers resistance to ampicillin, carbenicillin, and related antibiotics
>Addgene plasmid #167253 | pJBL7091 | addgene full sequence | sequence record 331164 | Addgene NGS Result
TGCCGCAAAAAAGGGAATAAGGGCGACACGGAAATGTTGAATACTCATACTCTTCCTTTTTCAATATTAT
TGAAGCATTTATCAGGGTTATTGTCTCATGAGCGGATACATATTTGAATGTATTTAGAAAAATAAACAAA
TAGGGGTTCCGCGCACATTTCCCCGAAAAGTGCCACCTGACGTCTAAGAAACCATTATTATCATGACATT
AACCTATAAAAATAGGCGTATCACGAGGCCCTTTCGTCTCGCGCGTTTCGGTGATGACGGTGAAAACCTC
TGACACATGCAGCTCCCGGAGACGGTCACAGCTTGTCTGTAAGCGGATGCCGGGAGCAGACAAGCCCGTC
AGGGCGCGTCAGCGGGTGTTGGCGGGTGTCGGGGCTGGCTTAACTATGCGGCATCAGAGCAGATTGTACT
GAGAGTGCACCATATGCGGTGTGAAATACCGCACAGATGCGTAAGGAGAAAATACCGCATCAGGCGCCAT
TCGCCATTCAGGCTGCGCAACTGTTGGGAAGGGCGATCGGTGCGGGCCTCTTCGCTATTACGCCAGCTGG
CGAAAGGGGGATGTGCTGCAAGGCGATTAAGTTGGGTAACGCCAGGGTTTTCCCAGTCACGACGTTGTAA
AACGACGGCCAGTAAGATCTCGGCTGAATTCTAAAGATCTACACATTCGTTAAGTCATATATGTTTTTGA
CTTATCCGCTTCGAAGAGATATAATACCTGCAAACGTCGACTCTCGAGTGAGATTGTTGACGGTACCGTA
TTTTGGATCTAGGAGGAAGGATCTATGAACAAAGGTGTAATGCGACCGGGCCATGTGCAGCTGCGTGTAC
TGGACATGAGCAAGGCCCTGGAACACTACGTCGAGTTGCTGGGCCTGATCGAGATGGACCGTGACGACCA
GGGCCGTGTCTATCTGAAGGCTTGGACCGAAGTGGATAAGTTTTCCCTGGTGCTACGCGAGGCTGACGAG
CCGGGCATGGATTTTATGGGTTTCAAGGTTGTGGATGAGGATGCTCTCCGGCAACTGGAGCGGGATCTGA
TGGCATATGGCTGTGCCGTTGAGCAGCTACCCGCAGGTGAACTGAACAGTTGTGGCCGGCGCGTGCGCTT
CCAGGCCCCCTCCGGGCATCACTTCGAGTTGTATGCAGACAAGGAATATACTGGAAAGTGGGGTTTGAAT
GACGTCAATCCCGAGGCATGGCCGCGCGATCTGAAAGGTATGGCGGCTGTGCGTTTCGACCACGCCCTCA
TGTATGGCGACGAATTGCCGGCGACCTATGACCTGTTCACCAAGGTGCTCGGTTTCTATCTGGCCGAACA
GGTGCTGGACGAAAATGGCACGCGCGTCGCCCAGTTTCTCAGTCTGTCGACCAAGGCCCACGACGTGGCC
TTCATTCACCATCCGGAAAAAGGCCGCCTCCATCATGTGTCCTTCCACCTCGAAACCTGGGAAGACTTGC
TTCGCGCCGCCGACCTGATCTCCATGACCGACACATCTATCGATATCGGCCCAACCCGCCACGGCCTCAC
TCACGGCAAGACCATCTACTTCTTCGACCCGTCCGGTAACCGCAACGAAGTGTTCTGCGGGGGAGATTAC
AACTACCCGGACCACAAACCGGTGACCTGGACCACCGACCAGCTGGGCAAGGCGATCTTTTACCACGACC
GCATTCTCAACGAACGATTCATGACCGTGCTGACCTGATAAGGATCTGAAGCTTGGGCCCGAACAAAAAC
TCATCTCAGAAGAGGATCTGAATAGCGCCGTCGACCATCATCATCATCATCATTGAGTTTAAACGGTCTC
CAGCTTGGCTGTTTTGGCGGATGAGAGAAGATTTTCAGCCTGATACAGATTAAATCAGAACGCAGAAGCG
GTCTGATAAAACAGAATTTGCCTGGCGGCAGTAGCGCGGTGGTCCCACCTGACCCCATGCCGAACTCAGA
AGTGAAACGCCGTAGCGCCGATGGTAGTGTGGGGTCTCCCCATGCGAGAGTAGGGAACTGCCAGGCATCA
AATAAAACGAAAGGCTCAGTCGAAAGACTGGGCCTTTCGTTTTATCTGTTGTTTGTCGGTGAACTCTGAA
AGGAGGAACTATATCCGGATCGAGATCCTCTAGAGTCGACCTGCAGGCATGCAAGCTTGGCGTAATCATG
GTCATAGCTGTTTCCTGTGTGAAATTGTTATCCGCTCACAATTCCACACAACATACGAGCCGGAAGCATA
AAGTGTAAAGCCTGGGGTGCCTAATGAGTGAGCTAACTCACATTAATTGCGTTGCGCTCACTGCCCGCTT
TCCAGTCGGGAAACCTGTCGTGCCAGCTGCATTAATGAATCGGCCAACGCGCGGGGAGAGGCGGTTTGCG
TATTGGGCGCTCTTCCGCTTCCTCGCTCACTGACTCGCTGCGCTCGGTCGTTCGGCTGCGGCGAGCGGTA
TCAGCTCACTCAAAGGCGGTAATACGGTTATCCACAGAATCAGGGGATAACGCAGGAAAGAACATGTGAG
CAAAAGGCCAGCAAAGGCCAGGAACCGTAAAAAGGCCGCGTTGCTGGCGTTTTTCCATAGGCTCCGCCCC
CCTGACGAGCATCACAAAAATCGACGCTCAAGTCAGAGGTGGCGAAACCCGACAGGACTATAAAGATACC
AGGCGTTTCCCCCTGGAAGCTCCCTCGTGCGCTCTCCTGTTCCGACCCTGCCGCTTACCGGATACCTGTC
CGCCTTTCTCCCTTCGGGAAGCGTGGCGCTTTCTCATAGCTCACGCTGTAGGTATCTCAGTTCGGTGTAG
GTCGTTCGCTCCAAGCTGGGCTGTGTGCACGAACCCCCCGTTCAGCCCGACCGCTGCGCCTTATCCGGTA
ACTATCGTCTTGAGTCCAACCCAGTAAGACACGACTTATCGCCACTGGCAGCAGCCACTGGTAACAGGAT
TAGCAGAGCGAGGTATGTAGGCGGTGCTACAGAGTTCTTGAAGTGGTGGCCTAACTACGGCTACACTAGA
AGAACAGTATTTGGTATCTGCGCTCTGCTGAAGCCAGTTACCTTCGGAAAAAGAGTTGGTAGCTCTTGAT
CCGGCAAACAAACCACCGCTGGTAGCGGTGGTTTTTTTGTTTGCAAGCAGCAGATTACGCGCAGAAAAAA
AGGATCTCAAGAAGATCCTTTGATCTTTTCTACGGGGTCTGACGCTCAGTGGAACGAAAACTCACGTTAA
GGGATTTTGGTCATGAGATTATCAAAAAGGATCTTCACCTAGATCCTTTTAAATTAAAAATGAAGTTTTA
AATCAATCTAAAGTATATATGAGTAAACTTGGTCTGACAGTTACCAATGCTTAATCAGTGAGGCACCTAT
CTCAGCGATCTGTCTATTTCGTTCATCCATAGTTGCCTGACTCCCCGTCGTGTAGATAACTACGATACGG
GAGGGCTTACCATCTGGCCCCAGTGCTGCAATGATACCGCGAGACCCACGCTCACCGGCTCCAGATTTAT
CAGCAATAAACCAGCCAGCCGGAAGGGCCGAGCGCAGAAGTGGTCCTGCAACTTTATCCGCCTCCATCCA
GTCTATTAATTGTTGCCGGGAAGCTAGAGTAAGTAGTTCGCCAGTTAATAGTTTGCGCAACGTTGTTGCC
ATTGCTACAGGCATCGTGGTGTCACGCTCGTCGTTTGGTATGGCTTCATTCAGCTCCGGTTCCCAACGAT
CAAGGCGAGTTACATGATCCCCCATGTTGTGCAAAAAAGCGGTTAGCTCCTTCGGTCCTCCGATCGTTGT
CAGAAGTAAGTTGGCCGCAGTGTTATCACTCATGGTTATGGCAGCACTGCATAATTCTCTTACTGTCATG
CCATCCGTAAGATGCTTTTCTGTGACTGGTGAGTACTCAACCAAGTCATTCTGAGAATAGTGTATGCGGC
GACCGAGTTGCTCTTGCCCGGCGTCAATACGGGATAATACCGCGCCACATAGCAGAACTTTAAAAGTGCT
CATCATTGGAAAACGTTCTTCGGGGCGAAAACTCTCAAGGATCTTACCGCTGTTGAGATCCAGTTCGATG
TAACCCACTCGTGCACCCAACTGATCTTCAGCATCTTTTACTTTCACCAGCGTTTCTGGGTGAGCAAAAA
CAGGAAGGCAAAA
